>Addgene plasmid #245366 | pZNpF-∆11 | addgene full sequence | sequence record 486425 | Addgene NGS Result
GGCCTCCGCGCCGGGTTTTGGCGCCTCCCGCGGGCGCCCCCCTCGTCACGGCGAGCGCTGCCACGTCAGA
CGAAGGGCGCAGGAGCGTCCTGATCCTTCCGCCCGGACGCTCAGGACAGCGGCCCGCTGCTCATAAGACT
CGGCCTTAGAACCCCAGTATCAGCAGAAGGACATTTTAGGACGGGACTTGGGTGACTCTAGGGCACTGGT
TTTCTTTCCAGAGAGCGGAACAGGCGAGGAAAAGTAGTCCCTTCTCGGCGATTCTGCGGAGGGATCTCCG
TGGGGCGGTGAACGCCGATGATTATATAAGGACGCGCCGGGTGTGGCACAGCTAGTTCCGTCGCAGCCGG
GATTTGGGTCGCGGTTCTTGTTTGTGGATCGCTGTGATCGTCACTTGGTGAGTAGCGGGCTGCTGGGCTG
GCCGGGGCTTTCGTGGCCGCCGGGCCGCTCGGTGGGACGGAAGCGTGTGGAGAGACCGCCAAGGGCTGTA
GTCTGGGTCCGCGAGCAAGGTTGCCCTGAACTGGGGGTTGGGGGGAGCGCAGCAAAATGGCGGCTGTTCC
CGAGTCTTGAATGGAAGACGCTTGTGAGGCGGGCTGTGAGGTCGTTGAAACAAGGTGGGGGGCATGGTGG
GCGGCAAGAACCCAAGGTCTTGAGCCCTTCGCTAATGCGGGAAAGCTCTTATTCGGGTGAGATGGGCTGG
GCACCATCTGGGGACCCTGACGTGAAGTTTGTCACTGACTGGAGAACTCGGTTTGTCGTCTGTTGCGGGG
GCGGCAGTTATGGCGGTGCCGTTGGGCAGTGCACCCGTACCTTTGGGAGCGCGCGCCCTCGTCGTGTCGT
GACGTCACCCGTTCTGTTGGCTTATAATGCAGGGTGGGGCCACCTGCCGGTAGGTGTGCGGTAGGCTTTT
CTCCGTCGCAGGACGCAGGGTTCGGGCCTAGGGTAGGCTCTCCTGAATCGACAGGCGCCGGACCTCTGGT
GAGGGGAGGGATAAGTGAGGCGTCAGTTTCTTTGGTCGGTTTTATGTACCTATCTTCTTAAGTAGCTGAA
GCTCCGGTTTTGAACTATGCGCTCGGGGTTGGCGAGTGTGTTTTGTGAAGTTTTTTAGGCACCTTTTGAA
ATGTAATCATTTGGGTCAATATGTAATTTTCAGTGTTAGACTTGTAAATTGTCCGCTAAATTCTGGCCGT
TTTTGGCTTTTTTGTTAGACAACATGACCGAGTACAAGCCCACGGTGCGCCTCGCCACCCGCGACGACGT
CCCCAGGGCCGTACGCACCCTCGCCGCCGCGTTCGCCGACTACCCCGCCACGCGCCACACCGTCGATCCG
GACCGCCACATCGAGCGGGTCACCGAGCTGCAAGAACTCTTCCTCACGCGCGTCGGGCTCGACATCGGCA
AGGTGTGGGTCGCGGACGACGGCGCCGCGGTGGCGGTCTGGACCACGCCGGAGAGCGTCGAAGCGGGGGC
GGTGTTCGCCGAGATCGGCCCGCGCATGGCCGAGTTGAGCGGTTCCCGGCTGGCCGCGCAGCAACAGATG
GAGGGCCTCCTGGCGCCGCACCGGCCCAAGGAGCCCGCGTGGTTCCTGGCCACCGTCGGCGTCTCGCCCG
ACCACCAGGGCAAGGGTCTGGGCAGCGCCGTCGTGCTCCCCGGAGTGGAGGCCGCCGAGCGCGCCGGGGT
GCCCGCCTTCCTGGAGACCTCCGCGCCCCGCAACCTCCCCTTCTACGAGCGGCTCGGCTTCACCGTCACC
GCCGACGTCGAGGTGCCCGAAGGACCGCGCACCTGGTGCATGACCCGCAAGCCCGGTGCCTAGGCTAGTA
TGTAAGCCTAGTCTTAGATAATAAAATCGCTATCCATCGAAGATGGATGTGTGTTGGTTTTTTGTGTGTG
TAACGCTAGGCGCGCCTGGTGTACCGAGAACGATCCTCTCAGTGCGAGTCTCGACGATCCATATCGTTGC
TTGGCAGTCAGCCAGTCGGAATCCAGCTTGGGACCCAGGAAGTCCAATCGTCAGATATTGTACTCAAGCC
TGGTCACGGCAGCGTACCGATCTGTTTAAACCTAGATATTGATAGTCTGATCGGTCAACGTATAATCGAG
TCCTAGCTTTTGCAAACATCTATCAAGAGACAGGATCAGCAGGAGGCTTTCGCATGAGTATTCAACATTT
CCGTGTCGCCCTTATTCCCTTTTTTGCGGCATTTTGCCTTCCTGTTTTTGCTCACCCAGAAACGCTGGTG
AAAGTAAAAGATGCTGAAGATCAGTTGGGTGCGCGAGTGGGTTACATCGAACTGGATCTCAACAGCGGTA
AGATCCTTGAGAGTTTTCGCCCCGAAGAACGCTTTCCAATGATGAGCACTTTTAAAGTTCTGCTATGTGG
CGCGGTATTATCCCGTATTGACGCCGGGCAAGAGCAACTCGGTCGCCGCATACACTATTCTCAGAATGAC
TTGGTTGAGTATTCACCAGTCACAGAAAAGCATCTTACGGATGGCATGACAGTAAGAGAATTATGCAGTG
CTGCCATAACCATGAGTGATAACACTGCGGCCAACTTACTTCTGACAACGATTGGAGGACCGAAGGAGCT
AACCGCTTTTTTGCACAACATGGGGGATCATGTAACTCGCCTTGATCGTTGGGAACCGGAGCTGAATGAA
GCCATACCAAACGACGAGCGTGACACCACGATGCCTGTAGCAATGGCAACAACCTTGCGTAAACTATTAA
CTGGCGAACTACTTACTCTAGCTTCCCGGCAACAGTTGATAGACTGGATGGAGGCGGATAAAGTTGCAGG
ACCACTTCTGCGCTCGGCCCTTCCGGCTGGCTGGTTTATTGCTGATAAATCTGGAGCCGGTGAGCGTGGG
TCTCGCGGTATCATTGCAGCACTGGGGCCAGATGGTAAGCCCTCCCGTATCGTAGTTATCTACACGACGG
GGAGTCAGGCAACTATGGATGAACGAAATAGACAGATCGCTGAGATAGGTGCCTCACTGATTAAGCATTG
GTAACCGATTCTAGGTGCATTGGCGCAGAAAAAAATGCCTGATGCGACGCTGCGCGTCTTATACTCCCAC
ATATGCCAGATTCAGCAACGGATACGGCTTCCCCAACTTGCCCACTTCCATACGTGTCCTCCTTACCAGA
AATTTATCCTTAAGATCCCGAATCGTTTAAACTCGACTCTGGCTCTATCGAATCTCCGTCGTTTCGAGCT
TACGCGAACAGCCGTGGCGCTCATTTGCTCGTCGGGCATCGAATCTCGTCAGCTATCGTCAGCTTACCTT
TTTGGCAGCGATCGCGGCTCCCGACATCTTGGACCATTAGCTCCACAGGTATCTTCTTCCCTCTAGTGGT
CATAACAGCAGCTTCAGCTACCTCTCAATTCAAAAAACCCCTCAAGACCCGTTTAGAGGCCCCAAGGGGT
TATGCTATCAATCGTTGCGTTACACACACAAAAAACCAACACACATCCATCTTCGATGGATAGCGATTTT
ATTATCTAACTGCTGATCGAGTGTAGCCAGATCTCGTGAGGCTCCGGTGCCCGTCAGTGGGCAGAGCGCA
CATCGCCCACAGTCCCCGAGAAGTTGGGGGGAGGGGTCGGCAATTGAACCGGTGCCTAGAGAAGGTGGCG
CGGGGTAAACTGGGAAAGTGATGTCGTGTACTGGCTCCGCCTTTTTCCCGAGGGTGGGGGAGAACCGTAT
ATAAGTGCACTAGTCGCCGTGAACGTTCTTTTTCGCAACGGGTTTGCCGCCAGAACACAGGTAAGTGCCG
TGTGTGGTTCCCGCGGGCCTGGCCTCTTTACGGGTTATGGCCCTTGCGTGCCTTGAATTACTTCCACCTG
GCTGCAGTACGTGATTCTTGATCCCGAGCTTCGGGTTGGAAGTGGGTGGGAGAGTTCGTGGCCTTGCGCT
TAAGGAGCCCCTTCGCCTCGTGCTTGAGTTGTGGCCTGGCCTGGGCGCTGGGGCCGCCGCGTGCGAATCT
GGTGGCACCTTCGCGCCTGTCTCGCTGCTTTCGATAAGTCTCTAGCCATTTAAAATTTTTGATGACCTGC
TGCGACGCTTTTTTTCTGGCAAGATAGTCTTGTAAATGCGGGCCAAGATCAGCACACTGGTATTTCGGTT
TTTGGGGCCGCGGGCGGCGACGGGGCCCGTGCGTCCCAGCGCACATGTTCGGCGAGGCGGGGCCTGCGAG
CGCGGCCACCGAGAATCGGACGGGGGTAGTCTCAAGCTGCCCGGCCTGCTCTGGTGCCTGGCCTCGCGCC
GCCGTGTATCGCCCCGCCCTGGGCGGCAAGGCTGGCCCGGTCGGCACCAGTTGCGTGAGCGGAAAGATGG
CCGCTTCCCGGCCCTGCTGCAGGGAGCACAAAATGGAGGACGCGGCGCTCGGGAGAGCGGGCGGGTGAGT
CACCCACACAAAGGAAAAGGGCCTTTCCGTCCTCAGCCGTCGCTTCATGTGACTCCACGGAGTACCGGGC
GCCGTCCAGGCACCTCGATTAGTTCTCCAGCTTTTGGAGTACGTCGTCTTTAGGTTGGGGGGAGGGGTTT
TATGCGATGGAGTTTCCCCACACTGAGTGGGTGGAGACTGAAGTTAGGCCAGCTTGGCACTTGATGTAAT
TCTCCTTGGAATTTGCCCTTTTTGAGTTTGGATCTTGGTTCATTCTCAAGCCTCAGACAGTGGTTCAAAG
TTTTTTTCTTCCATTTCAGGTGTCGTGAAAACTACCCCTAAAAGCCAAAAGATCTTTGTCGATCCTACCA
TCCACTCGACACACCCGCCAGCGGCCGCTGCCAAGCTTCCGAGCTCTCGAATTCAGCCGACCGCGGACGG
CGACGGAGCGCCCGGAGCCCCGGACATGTCCAGGCGGAAGCAGGCGAAGCCGCGATCGGTGAAAGTTGAA
GAGGGGGAGGCCTCGGACTTCTCGCTGGCCTGGGATTCCTCTGTGGCAGCAGCAGGAGGCCTGGAAGGAG
AGCCAGAGTGTGATCGGAAAACCAGCCGTGCGCTGGAAGACAGGAACAGCGTGACAAGTCAAGAGGAGAG
AAATGAGGACGATGAAGACGTGGAAGATGAGTCAATTTACACCTGCGATCACTGTCAGCAGGACTTCGAG
TCTCTGGCAGACCTGACGGACCACCGGGCCTGGAGATGGTGATGACGACCCACAGCTCTCCTGGGTGGCT
TCATCTCCCTCCAGCAAGGATGTTGCGTCACCTACGCAGATGATAGGAGGAGGTGGATCCGGAGGCGGAG
TCTTCACACTCGAAGATTTCGTTGGGGACTGGCGACAGACAGCCGGCTACAACCTGGACCAAGTCCTTGA
ACAGGGAGGTGTGTCCAGTTTGTTTCAGAATCTCGGGGTGTCCGTAACTCCGATCCAAAGGATTGTCCTG
AGCGGTGAAAATGGGCTGAAGATCGACATCCATGTCATCATCCCGTATGAAGGTCTGAGCGGCGACCAAA
TGGGCCAGATCGAAAAAATTTTTAAGGTGGTGTACCCTGTGGATGATCATCACTTTAAGGTGATCCTGCA
CTATGGCACACTGGTAATCGACGGGGTTACGCCGAACATGATCGACTATTTCGGACGGCCGTATGAAGGC
ATCGCCGTGTTCGACGGCAAAAAGATCACTGTAACAGGGACCCTGTGGAACGGCAACAAAATTATCGACG
AGCGCCTGATCAACCCCGACGGCTCCCTGCTGTTCCGAGTAACCATCAACGGAGTGACCGGCTGGCGGCT
GTGCGAACGCATTCTGGCGTAATATTAAGAAACCCTGGACCACCCACCCCAGCAAGGACACTGAGCAAGA
GAGGCCCTATCCCAACTCGGCCCCCAACACTGAGCATCTCCCTCACAATTTCCATCCCAGACCCCCATAA
TAACAGGAGGGGCCCAGGGAGCCCTCCCTACTCTCTTGAATACCATCAATAAAGTTCGCTGCACCCACCT
CTCCTTGGTTTTAATGCGGTGTTGGGGGAGGGAGGGTGTGTAAATAAATCTCGAGGGGTTGGGGTTGCGC
CTTTTCCAAGGCAGCCCTGGGTTTGCGCAGGGACGCGGCTGCTCTGGGCGTGGTTCCGGGAAACGCAGCG
GCGCCGACCCTGGGTCTCGCACATTCTTCACGTCCGTTCGCAGCGTCACCCGGATCTTCGCCGCTACCCT
TGTGGGCCCCCCGGCGACGCTTCCTGCTCCGCCCCTAAGTCGGGAAGGTTCCTTGCGGTTCGCGGCGTGC
CGGACGTGACAAACGGAAGCCGCACGTCTCACTAGTACCCTCGCAGACGGACAGCGCCAGGGAGCAATGG
CAGCGCGCCGACCGCGATGGGCTGTGGCCAATAGCGGCTGCTCAGCAGGGCGCGCCGAGAGCAGCGGCCG
GGAAGGGGCGGTGCGGGAGGCGGGGTGTGGGGCGGTAGTGTGGGCCCTGTTCCTGCCCGCGCGGTGTTCC
GCATTCTGCAAGCCTCCGGAGCGCACGTCGGCAGTCGGCTCCCTCGTTGACCGAATCACCGACCTCTCTC
CCCAGCTGACCACTTCGGTCCTGAGCGCTTGGGAGTTAGGTTGTTTGCCGGCGTAGCGGCCAGCGCCTGA
GCCCGCCCTTGATCTTCGCTGTGGCGTCGACATGGAAGATGCCAAAAACATTAAGAAGGGCCCAGCGCCA
TTCTACCCACTCGAAGACGGGACCGCCGGCGAGCAACTGCACAAAGCCATGAAGCGCTACGCCCTGGTGC
CCGGCACCATCGCCTTTACCGACGCACATATCGAGGTGGACATTACCTACGCCGAGTACTTCGAGATGAG
CGTTCGGCTGGCAGAAGCTATGAAGCGCTATGGGCTGAATACAAACCATCGGATCGTGGTGTGCAGCGAG
AATAGCTTGCAGTTCTTCATGCCCGTGTTGGGTGCCCTGTTCATCGGTGTGGCTGTGGCCCCAGCTAACG
ACATCTACAACGAGCGCGAGCTGCTGAACAGCATGGGCATCAGCCAGCCCACCGTCGTATTCGTGAGCAA
GAAAGGGCTGCAAAAGATCCTCAACGTGCAAAAGAAGCTACCGATCATACAAAAGATCATCATCATGGAT
AGCAAGACCGACTACCAGGGCTTCCAAAGCATGTACACCTTCGTGACTTCCCATTTGCCACCCGGCTTCA
ACGAGTACGACTTCGTGCCCGAGAGCTTCGACCGGGACAAAACCATCGCCCTGATCATGAACAGTAGTGG
CAGTACCGGATTGCCCAAGGGCGTAGCCCTACCGCACCGCACCGCTTGTGTCCGATTCAGTCATGCCCGC
GACCCCATCTTCGGCAACCAGATCATCCCCGACACCGCTATCCTCAGCGTGGTGCCATTTCACCACGGCT
TCGGCATGTTCACCACGCTGGGCTACTTGATCTGCGGCTTTCGGGTCGTGCTCATGTACCGCTTCGAGGA
GGAGCTATTCTTGCGCAGCTTGCAAGACTATAAGATTCAATCTGCCCTGCTGGTGCCCACACTCTTTAGC
TTCTTCGCTAAGAGCACTCTGATTGATAAGTACGACCTAAGCAACTTGCACGAGATCGCCAGCGGCGGGG
CGCCGCTCAGCAAGGAGGTAGGTGAGGCCGTGGCCAAACGCTTCCACCTACCAGGCATCCGCCAGGGCTA
CGGCCTGACAGAAACAACCAGCGCCATTCTGATCACCCCCGAAGGGGACGACAAGCCTGGCGCAGTAGGC
AAGGTGGTGCCCTTCTTCGAGGCTAAGGTGGTGGACTTGGACACCGGTAAGACACTGGGTGTGAACCAGC
GCGGCGAGCTGTGCGTCCGTGGCCCCATGATCATGAGCGGCTACGTTAACAACCCAGAGGCTACAAACGC
TCTCATCGACAAGGACGGCTGGCTGCACAGCGGCGACATCGCCTACTGGGACGAGGACGAGCACTTCTTC
ATCGTGGACCGGCTGAAGAGCCTGATCAAATACAAGGGCTACCAGGTAGCCCCAGCCGAACTGGAGAGCA
TCCTGCTGCAACACCCCAACATCTTCGACGCCGGGGTCGCCGGCCTGCCCGACGACGATGCCGGCGAGCT
GCCCGCCGCAGTCGTCGTGCTGGAACACGGTAAAACCATGACCGAGAAGGAGATCGTGGACTATGTGGCC
AGCCAGGTTACAACCGCCAAGAAGCTGCGCGGTGGTGTTGTGTTCGTGGACGAGGTGCCTAAAGGACTGA
CCGGCAAGTTGGACGCCCGCAAGATCCGCGAGATTCTCATTAAGGCCAAGAAGGGCGGCAAGATCGCCGT
GTAAGCTAGCTTGACTGACTGAGATACAGCGTACCTTCAGCTCACAGACATGATAAGATACATTGATGAG
TTTGGACAAACCACAACTAGAATGCAGTGAAAAAAATGCTTTATTTGTGAAATTTGTGATGCTATTGCTT
TATTTGTAACCATTATAAGCTGCAATAAACAAGTTAACAACAACAATTGCATTCATTTTATGTTTCAGGT
TCAGGGGGAGGTGTGGGAGGTTTTTTAAAGCAAGTAAAACCTCTACAAATGTGGTATTGGCCCATCTCTA
TCGGTATCGTAGCATAACCCCTTGGGGCCTCTAAACGGGTCTTGAGGGGTTTTTTGTGCCCCTCGGGCCG
GATTGCTATCTACCGGCATTGGCGCAGAAAAAAATGCCTGATGCGACGCTGCGCGTCTTATACTCCCACA
TATGCCAGATTCAGCAACGGATACGGCTTCCCCAACTTGCCCACTTCCATACGTGTCCTCCTTACCAGAA
ATTTATCCTTAAGGTCGTCAGCTATCCTGCAGGCGATCTCTCGATTTCGATCAAGACATTCCTTTAATGG
TCTTTTCTGGACACCACTAGGGGTCAGAAGTAGTTCATCAAACTTTCTTCCCTCCCTAATCTCATTGGTT
ACCTTGGGCTATCGAAACTTAATTAACCAGTCAAGTCAGCTACTTGGCGAGATCGACTTGTCTGGGTTTC
GACTACGCTCAGAATTGCGTCAGTCAAGTTCGATCTGGTCCTTGCTATTGCACCCGTTCTCCGATTACGA
GTTTCATTTAAATCATGTGAGCAAAAGGCCAGCAAAAGGCCAGGAACCGTAAAAAGGCCGCGTTGCTGGC
GTTTTTCCATAGGCTCCGCCCCCCTGACGAGCATCACAAAAATCGACGCTCAAGTCAGAGGTGGCGAAAC
CCGACAGGACTATAAAGATACCAGGCGTTTCCCCCTGGAAGCTCCCTCGTGCGCTCTCCTGTTCCGACCC
TGCCGCTTACCGGATACCTGTCCGCCTTTCTCCCTTCGGGAAGCGTGGCGCTTTCTCATAGCTCACGCTG
TAGGTATCTCAGTTCGGTGTAGGTCGTTCGCTCCAAGCTGGGCTGTGTGCACGAACCCCCCGTTCAGCCC
GACCGCTGCGCCTTATCCGGTAACTATCGTCTTGAGTCCAACCCGGTAAGACACGACTTATCGCCACTGG
CAGCAGCCACTGGTAACAGGATTAGCAGAGCGAGGTATGTAGGCGGTGCTACAGAGTTCTTGAAGTGGTG
GCCTAACTACGGCTACACTAGAAGAACAGTATTTGGTATCTGCGCTCTGCTGAAGCCAGTTACCTTCGGA
AAAAGAGTTGGTAGCTCTTGATCCGGCAAACAAACCACCGCTGGTAGCGGTGGTTTTTTTGTTTGCAAGC
AGCAGATTACGCGCAGAAAAAAAGGATCTCAAGAAGATCCTTTGATCTTTTCTACGGGGTCTGACGCTCA
GTGGAACGAAAACTCACGTTAAGGGATTTTGGTCATGAGATTATCAAAAAGGATCTTCACCTAGATCCTT
TTAAATTAAAAATGAAGTTTTAAATCAATCTAAAGTATATATGAGTAAACTTGGTCTGACAGTTACCAAT
GCTTAATCAGTGAGGCACCTATCTCAGCGATCTGTCTATTTCGTTCATCCATAGTTGCATTTAAATTTCC
GAACTCTCCAAGGCCCTCGTCGGAAAATCTTCAAACCTTTCGTCCGATCCATCTTGCAGGCTACCTCTCG
AACGAACTATCGCAAGTCTCTTGGCCGGCCTTGCGCCTTGGCTATTGCTTGGCAGCGCCTATCGCCAGGT
ATTACTCCAATCCCGAATATCCGAGATCGGGATCACCCGAGAGAAGTTCAACCTACATCCTCAATCCCGA
TCTATCCGAGATCCGAGGAATATCGAAATCGGGGCGCGCCT
Features (pLannotate 1.2.2; 20 found; start..end, strand, type, name):
      1..1210    +  promoter       UbC promoter: human ubiquitin C promoter
   1214..1811    +  CDS            PuroR (fragment): puromycin N-acetyltransferase; pac from Streptomyces; confers resistance to puromycin
   1840..1888    +  polyA_signal   poly(A) signal: synthetic polyadenylation signal
   2154..3014    +  CDS            AmpR: β-lactamase; bla; confers resistance to ampicillin, carbenicillin, and related antibiotics
   3027..3163    +  terminator     rrnG terminator: transcription terminator from the E. coli ribosomal RNA rrnG operon (Albrechtsen et al., 1991)
   3315..3386    +  misc_feature   5' β-globin insulator: insulator upstream of the human β-globin locus (Farrell et al., 2002)
   3391..3437    -  terminator     T7 terminator: transcription terminator for bacteriophage T7 RNA polymerase
   3455..3503    -  polyA_signal   poly(A) signal: synthetic polyadenylation signal
   3540..4718    +  promoter       EF-1α promoter: strong constitutive promoter for human elongation factor EF-1α
   4856..5146    +  CDS            Znf423 (fragment): ZN423_MOUSE - Also known as Ebfaz, Kiaa0760, Nur12, Oaz, Zfp423. Experimental evidence at protein level: Swiss-Prot protein existence level 1. Transcription factor that can both act as an activator or a repressor depending on the context. Plays a central role in BMP signaling and olfactory neurogenesis. Associates with SMADs in response to BMP2 leading to activate transcription of BMP target genes. Acts as a transcriptional repressor via its interaction with EBF1, a transcription factor involved in terminal olfactory receptor neurons differentiation; this interaction preventing EBF1 to bind DN
   5250..5762    +  CDS            Nluc: NanoLuc® luciferase human codon-optimized
   6005..6515    +  promoter       hPGK promoter: human phosphoglycerate kinase 1 promoter
   6612..8264    +  CDS            luciferase: firefly luciferase synthetic luc2 version of the luciferase gene
   8314..8435    -  polyA_signal   SV40 poly(A) signal: SV40 polyadenylation signal
   8458..8527    -  CDS            large T antigen (fragment): large T antigen from SV40 (simian virus 40)
   8550..8596    +  terminator     T7 terminator: transcription terminator for bacteriophage T7 RNA polymerase
   8626..8762    +  terminator     rrnG terminator: transcription terminator from the E. coli ribosomal RNA rrnG operon (Albrechtsen et al., 1991)
   8807..8878    +  misc_feature   3' β-globin insulator: insulator downstream of the human β-globin locus (Farrell et al., 2002)
   9104..9692    -  rep_origin     ori: high-copy-number ColE1/pMB1/pBR322/pUC origin of replication
   9864..9928    -  CDS            bla(M) (fragment): β-lactamase lacking the signal sequence; bla(M); allows cytosolic expression of β-lactamase
