[The description below was written by a language model from this plasmid's Addgene catalogue record and pLannotate feature annotations shown in this document.]
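Description:
pZNpF-∆11 is a 10.2 kb mammalian expression and dual-luciferase reporter plasmid built on the pTwist-EF1a backbone. It is propagated in E. coli from a high-copy ColE1/pUC-type origin with ampicillin selection (AmpR). For selection in mammalian cells it carries a puromycin N-acetyltransferase cassette, which the feature table places behind a human ubiquitin C promoter and ahead of a synthetic poly(A) signal. Bacterial rrnG and T7 terminators, together with short β-globin insulator elements, flank the main expression region and help isolate it from the surrounding backbone.

The payload consists of two reporter units. In the first, the human EF-1α promoter drives the 5' end of mouse Zfp423, which encodes a zinc-finger transcription factor, fused at its C terminus to human codon-optimized NanoLuc luciferase. This version of the Zfp423 segment carries an 11-bp deletion that causes a frameshift and premature termination codon (H96Wfs*4). The annotated Zfp423 match accordingly covers only a short N-terminal fragment upstream of Nluc. In the second unit, a human PGK promoter drives firefly luciferase (luc2), with an SV40 poly(A) signal annotated downstream. This provides an independently transcribed internal control from the same plasmid.

NanoLuc signal normalized to firefly signal therefore reports how much expression continues through or downstream of the mutant Zfp423 sequence. The associated work concerns the nonequivalence of different Zfp423 premature termination codons in mice, so the plasmid is probably one of a series comparing variants, although the record does not detail the assay design. The insert was assembled by Gibson cloning between EcoRI and BamHI sites.
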