Addgene plasmid #245366: pZNpF-∆11
Purpose: Dual luciferase (nano, firefly) with Zfp423 5' end fused to NanoLuciferase
Depositing lab: Bruce Hamilton. Depositing organization: University of California, San Diego (UCSD). Publication: Nonequivalence of Zfp423 premature termination codons in mice. Concepcion D, Liang C, Kim D, Hamilton BA. bioRxiv [Preprint]. 2025 Jun 2:2025.05.30.656936. doi: 10.1101/2025.05.30.656936. PubMed 40501617.
Backbone
  Vector backbone: pTwist-EF1a
  Backbone manufacturer: Twist Biosciences
  Vector type: Mammalian Expression, Luciferase, Synthetic Biology
  Selectable markers: Puromycin
Growth in bacteria
  Bacterial resistance: Ampicillin, 100 μg/mL
  Growth temperature: 37°C
  Growth strain: DH5alpha
  Copy number: High Copy
Gene/Insert
  Gene/Insert name: Zfp423-∆11
  Species: M. musculus (mouse)
  Mutation: 11-bp deletion, H96Wfs*4
  Entrez Gene: Zfp423 (a.k.a. Ebfaz, Roaz, Zfp104, Znf423, ataxia1, mKIAA0760, nur12)
  Promoter: EF1a
  Tag / fusion protein: NanoLuciferase (C terminal on insert)
  Cloning method: Gibson Cloning
Terms and licenses: Academic/Nonprofit Terms; Industry Terms: Not Available to Industry
Depositor comments: clone 4.1 5' cloning site: EcoRI. 3' cloning site: BamHI.
How to cite: pZNpF-∆11 was a gift from Bruce Hamilton (Addgene plasmid # 245366 ; http://n2t.net/addgene:245366 ; RRID:Addgene_245366)
